>Addgene plasmid #37150 | pDR125 | addgene partial sequence | sequence record 49595 | SV40pA-R  5'-GAAATTTGTGATGCTATTGC-3'
GCATAACAGTTACAACAACAATTGCATTCATTTTATGTTTCAGGTTCAGGGGGAGGTGTGGGAGGTTTTT
TAAAGCAAGTAAAACCTCTACAAATGTGGTATGGCTGATTATGATCCTCTAGTACTTCTCGACAAGCTTG
GTACCTAGTGATGGTGATGGTGATGGCGTCCCTCGATCTCGAGAATCAAATACTGGTTTTCTTCTTGTAA
TTCACACTTGTCTATTGAATCAGTTACCCAACTTTCTTTTAGGATTTTAAACTTTCTCTTAAAAGTTCTT
CTAAAAGCTTTAAAATCTGCAACACGACTATGATCTTCCCCAATTATTACATGAGACACTCCCTCAGCTA
AACAAGAAACTACTTTTGCTCCATGAAACCGAAGCTCCAAGGCTTTAATAGCTAACCTTGTCCCCTCATT
TTTGGTACTCAGGTCATTAATAACAGCATACGAGTCCAAATAAACGGTGTGGCGTCGAAACATACTGAGA
GGAGAGCAATCCCAGGAATACCGATATTCTAAATCAGCAATCAGAGAAGCCATTTCTTCAGGAGTCTGCT
CGTTAGAATTTTTAATTCCTGAGAATACTTCCTTCAGTTGGTTCAAGTCTGTATCAATGAAATAACTATC
ACCATAGCAATCATATTCACGGGCAAAATGTTCTTTGGTTGATGGGCACATATGAATCATAAAGCGAGGC
TGCCATGGTACAAAGCTTTTGGTCTTAAAACATTCTAAAAGCCATGCAGGCTTGACAACATCATGTTTAT
TTGACAAAATTATGTTTTTCACTCTGATGTTCTCAGACCCTGCAATTACACAGTACGTGTCTGGGCCTGG
ATTTTGTACTATATAACCACCAAATTCTGCAATTCTGGTTCTCCAGGTCAGGCTTTGGCTGGCTATCTGT
TCCACT
