>Addgene plasmid #37150 | pDR125 | addgene partial sequence | sequence record 49596 | Polyhedrin-fwd
CGTACGTTTTGTATAAAAACCTATAAATATTCCGGATTATTCATACCGTCCCACCACCGGGCGCGGATCC
CGGTCCGAAGCGCGCGGAATTCAAAGGCCTACGTCGACGAGCTCACTAGTCGCGGCCGCTTTCGAATCTA
GAAATAATTTTGTTTAACTTTAAGAAGGAGATATACCATGGCTGCCTCACAAACTTCACAAACTGTTGCA
TCTCACGTTCCTTTTGCAGATTTGTGTTCAACTTTAGAACGAATACAGAAAAGTAAAGGACGTGCAGAAA
AAATCAGACACTTCAGGGAATTTTTAGATTCTTGGAGAAAATTTCATGATGCTCTTCATAAGAACCACAA
AGATGTCACAGACTCTTTTTATCCAGCAATGAGACTAATTCTTCCTCAGCTAGAAAGAGAGAGAATGGCC
TATGGAATTAAAGAAACTATGCTTGCTAAGCTTTATATTGAGTTGCTTAATTTACCTAGAGATGGAAAAG
ATGCCCTCAAACTTTTAAACTACAGAACACCCACTGGAACTCATGGAGATGCTGGAGACTTTGCAATGAT
TGCATATTTTGTGTTGAAGCCAAGATGTTTACAGAAAGGAAGTTTAACCATACAGCAAGTAAACGACCTT
TTAGACTCAATTGCCAGCAATAATTCTGCTAAAAGAAAAGACCTAATAAAAAAGAGCCTTCTTCAACTTA
TAACTCAGAGTTCAGCACTTGAGCAAAAGTGGCTTATACGGATGATCATAAAGGATTTAAAGCTTGGTGT
TAGTCAGCAAACTATCTTTTCTGTTTTTCATAATGATGCTGCTGAGTTGCATAATGTCACTACAGATCTG
GAAAAAGTCTGTAGGCAACTGCATGATCCNTCTGTAGGACTCAGTGATATTTCTATCACTTTATTTTCTG
CATTTAAACCAATGCTAGCTGCT
