[The description below was written by a language model from this plasmid's Addgene catalogue record.]
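Description:
pDR125 is an insect-cell expression construct built on pFASTBAC1, the Invitrogen donor vector used in the Bac-to-Bac baculovirus system. It carries human LIG4, encoding DNA ligase IV, as an insert of about 3.98 kb in the 4.78 kb backbone, giving a total size of roughly 8.76 kb. The insert was cloned by restriction digestion between XbaI and XhoI sites, both of which remain intact. The record lists a hexahistidine (H6) tag at the C terminus of the protein. In bacteria the plasmid is selected with ampicillin; its copy number is recorded as unknown.

No feature table is provided, so the regulatory elements are not listed explicitly. The recorded sequencing primers (a polyhedrin forward primer and an SV40 polyA reverse primer) fit the standard pFASTBAC1 layout, in which the strong, very late baculoviral polyhedrin promoter drives the insert and an SV40 polyadenylation signal terminates it. In vectors of this family the expression cassette generally lies between Tn7 transposition elements. This lets it be transposed into a baculovirus shuttle genome (bacmid) maintained in a specialised E. coli strain, and the recombinant bacmid is then used to generate baculovirus that infects insect cells.

The record does not state a purpose. The design is suited to producing His-tagged recombinant human ligase IV in insect cells, with the tag allowing metal-affinity purification. Ligase IV is the ligase of the non-homologous end-joining pathway of DNA double-strand break repair, so the purified protein would typically serve biochemical studies of that pathway.
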