Addgene plasmid #37150: pDR125
Depositing lab: Dale Ramsden. Depositing organization: University of North Carolina at Chapel Hill.
Backbone
  Vector backbone: pFASTBAC1
  Backbone manufacturer: Invitrogen
  Backbone size w/o insert (bp): 4776
  Total vector size (bp): 8757
  Vector type: Insect Expression
Growth in bacteria
  Bacterial resistance: Ampicillin, 100 μg/mL
  Growth temperature: 37°C
  Growth strain: DH5alpha
  Copy number: Unknown
Gene/Insert
  Gene/Insert name: lig4 (alt name: ligase IV)
  Species: H. sapiens (human)
  Insert size (bp): 3981
  Entrez Gene: LIG4 (a.k.a. LIG4S)
  Tag / fusion protein: H6 (C terminal on backbone)
  Cloning method: Restriction Enzyme; 5′ cloning site XbaI (not destroyed); 3′ cloning site XhoI (not destroyed)
  Sequencing primers: 5′ Polyhedrin-fwd; 3′ SV40pA-R
Resource information
  A portion of this plasmid was derived from a plasmid made by: Thomas Lindahl
Terms and licenses: Academic/Nonprofit Terms; Industry Terms: Not Available to Industry
How to cite: pDR125 was a gift from Dale Ramsden (Addgene plasmid # 37150 ; http://n2t.net/addgene:37150 ; RRID:Addgene_37150)
